>Addgene plasmid #170907 | pGREAT19 | addgene full sequence | sequence record 334470 | Addgene NGS Result
TAACGGATCCGGTCTCAGGAGATAGTTTAAACTGAAGGCGGGAAACGACAATCTGATCCAAGCTCAAGCT
AAGCTTGCATGCCTGCAGGATATCGTGGATCCAAGCTTGCCACGTGCCGCCACGTGCCGCCACGTGCCGC
CACGTGCCTCTAGAGGATCCATCTCCACTGACGTAAGGGATGACGCACAATCCCACTATCCTTCGCAAGA
CCCTTCCTCTATATAAGGAAGTTCATTTCATTTGGAGAGGACACGCTGGGATCCAATGGAGAGAGAGAAG
AACGTGGTGTACGGCCCCGAGCCCAAGCACCCTCTGGGCAACTTCACCGCCGGCGAGATGCTGTACAACG
CTCTGCACAAGCACTCCCACATCCCCCAGGCCATCCTGGACGTGATGGGCAACGAGTCCCTTTCCTACCA
GGAGTTCTTCGACACTACTGTGAAGCTGGGCCAGAGCCTCCAGAACTGTGGCTACAAGATGAACGATGTC
GTGTCGATCTGTGCAGAGAACAACAAGAGATTCTTCATCCCCATCATCTCCGCCTGGTACATCGGCATGG
TGGTGGCCCCTGTGAACGAGGACTATATCCCAGACGAGCTGTGTAAAGTGACCGGCATCTCCAAGCCGAT
CCTGGTCTTTACCACTAGGAAGATCCTGCCTAAGGTTTTGGAGGTTAAAGACAGAACCAACTACATAAAG
AGGATCATCATACTGGACTCTGAAGAGAACCTGCTGGGCTGCGAGAGCCTGCACAACTTCATGTCCAGGT
ACTCCGACAACAACCTCCAAACATTCAAGCCTCTGCACTACGACCCTGTGGACCAGGTAGCCGCCATCCT
GTGCTCCTCCGGCACAACCGGCCTGCCTAAAGGCGTGATGCAGACCCACAGGAACATCTGTGTGAGACTC
ACACACGCATCTGACCCCAGAGTGGGTACACAACTCATCCCCGGCGTATCCGTGCTGGCCTACCTGCCAT
TCTTCCACGCCTTCGGCTTCAGTATCAACCTGGGCTATTTCATGGTGGGCCTGAGAGTGGTGATGCTCCG
AAGGTTTAACCAGGAGGTGTTCCTGAAGGCCATCCAGGACTACGAGGTGAGGAGCGTGATCAACGTTCCC
TCCACAATCCTGTTCCTGTCCAAGAGCCCTCTGGTGGACAAGTACGACCTATCCACCCTGGCGGAGCTGT
GCTGTGGAGCCGCTCCTCTGGCGAAGGAGGTGGCCGAGATCGCCGTGAAGAGGCTGAACCTGCCAGGGAT
ACGGTGTGGCTACGGTCTAACAGAGTCTACCTCCGCCAACATCCATACTCTGCACAACGAGTTCAAGTCC
GGCTCCCTGGGCAAGGTGACACCTTACATGGCCGCCAAGATCATCGACAGGAACACCGGCGAGGCCCTGG
GTCCAAACCAGGTGGGCGAGCTGTGCATCTGGGGACCTATGGTAACAAAAGGCTATGTGAACAACCCACA
GGCTACTAAGGAGGCCATCGACGACGACGGCTGGCTGCACTCTGGCGACTTCGGCTACTACGACGAGGAC
GAGTATTTCTACATCGTGGACCGGTACAAGGAGCTGATCAAATACAAGGGCTATCAGGTCGCCCCTGTGG
AGCTGGAGGAGATCCTCCTTCAGCACCCAGGCATCAGGGACGTGGCCGTCGTGGGTATCCCTGACATCGA
GGCCGGCGAGCTGCCAGCCGGCTTCGTGGTGAAGCAGCCCGGCGCCCAACTCACCGCTAAGGAGGTGTAC
GACTTCCTGGCCCAGAGGGTGTCTCACTCCAAGTACCTGAGGGGCGGCGTAAGGTTCGTGGACTCTATCC
CCAGGAACGTGACAGGCAAGATTAGTCGAAAAGAGCTGAGGGAGGCCCTGATGGAGAAGGCTTCTAAGCT
GTAAGCTTATATGAAGATGAAGATGAAATATTTGGTGTGTCAAATAAAAAGCTTGTGTGCTTAAGTTTGT
GTTTTTTTCTTGGCTTGTTGTGTTATGAATTTGTGGCTTTTTCTAATATTAAATGAATGTAAGATCTCAT
TATAATGAATAAACAAATGTTTCTATAATCCATTGTGAATGTTTTGTTGGATCTCTTCTGCAGCATATAA
CTACTGTATGTGCTATGGTATGGACTATGGAATATGATTAAAGATAAGCGCTGTCAGGAGATACATGAGA
ATTAAGGGAGTCACGGTATGACCCCCGCCGATGACGCGGGACAAGCCGTTTTACGTTTGGAACTGACAGA
ACCGCAACGTTGAAGGAGCCACTGAGCCGCGGGTTTCTGGAGTTTAATGAGCTAAGCACATACGTCAGAA
ACCATTATTGCGCGTTCAAAAGTCGCCTAAGGTCACTATCAGCTAGCAAATATTTCTTGTCAAAAATGCT
CCACTGACGTTCCATAAATTCCCCTCGGTATCCAATTAGAGTCTCATATTCACTCTCAACTCGATCGAGG
CAATGGAGAACATGGAGAACGACGAGAACATTGTGGTGGGACCCAAGCCGTTCTACCCGATCGAGGAGGG
TTCCGCTGGCACCCAGCTGCGCAAGTACATGGAGCGCTACGCTAAGCTGGGTGCTATCGCCTTCACCAAC
GCCGTGACCGGTGTGGATTACTCCTACGCCGAGTACCTGGAGAAGTCCTGCTGCCTCGGAAAGGCCCTGC
AGAACTACGGTCTGGTCGTGGATGGCCGCATTGCCCTCTGCTCGGAGAACTGCGAGGAGTTCTTCATTCC
CGTGATCGCTGGTCTGTTCATCGGAGTCGGCGTTGCCCCAACCAACGAGATCTACACCCTGCGCGAGCTG
GTCCACAGCCTGGGTATCAGCAAGCCGACCATCGTTTTCTCGAGCAAGAAGGGCCTCGACAAGGTTATCA
CCGTGCAAAAAACCGTCACCACCATCAAGACCATCGTTATCCTGGATTCCAAGGTTGACTACCGCGGTTA
CCAGTGCCTCGACACCTTCATCAAGCGTAACACCCCACCCGGCTTCCAAGCCTCCTCCTTCAAAACCGTG
GAGGTTGATCGCAAGGAGCAGGTGGCCCTGATCATGAACTCCTCCGGCTCCACCGGTCTGCCAAAGGGCG
TGCAGCTGACCCACGAGAACACCGTCACCCGCTTCTCGCATGCCCGTGATCCCATCTACGGCAACCAGGT
GTCCCCAGGCACCGCCGTCCTGACCGTCGTGCCCCTCCACCACGGCTTCGGCATGTTCACCACTCTCGGC
TACTTGATCTGCGGCTTCCGTGTGGTGATGCTGACTAAGTTCGACGAGGAGACTTTCCTCAAGACCCTGC
AAGACTACAAGTGCACTTACGTGATCCTGGTGCCGACCCTGTTCGCCATCCTGAACAAGAGCGAGCTGTT
GAACAAATACGACCTGTCGAACCTGGTGGAGATCGCTTCCGGCGGCGCCCCACTGTCGAAGGAAGTTGGC
GAGGCCGTTGCTCGCCGCTTCAACCTGCCCGGCGTCCGTCAGGGTTACGGCCTGACCGAGACTACCTCGG
CTATCATCATCACCCCCGAGGGCGACGATAAGCCCGGCGCTTCCGGCAAGGTTGTTCCACTCTTCAAAGC
CAAGGTGATCGACCTGGACACCAAGAAGTCCCTGGGTCCCAACCGTCGCGGAGAAGTGTGCGTCAAGGGC
CCCATGCTGATGAAGGGCTACGTCAACAACCCAGAGGCCACCAAGGAGTTGATCGACGAGGAGGGCTGGC
TGCACACTGGTGACATCGGTTACTACGACGAAGAGAAGCACTTCTTCATCGTTGACCGCCTGAAGTCCTT
GATCAAGTACAAGGGCTACCAGGTTCCCCCCGCCGAGCTCGAGAGCGTCCTGCTGCAGCACCCCTCCATT
TTCGATGCCGGAGTGGCCGGTGTCCCCGATCCCGTGGCTGGCGAGCTGCCAGGTGCCGTCGTCGTGCTGG
AGTCCGGCAAGAACATGACCGAGAAGGAAGTGATGGATTACGTGGCCTCGCAAGTGTCCAACGCCAAGCG
CCTGCGCGGCGGCGTGCGCTTCGTGGATGAGGTGCCCAAGGGCCTCACCGGAAAGATCGACGGTCGCGCT
ATCCGCGAGATCCTCAAGAAGCCCGTGGCCAAGATGTGAGCTTGGAATGGATCTTCGATCCCGATCGTTC
AAACATTTGGCAATAAAGTTTCTTAAGATTGAATCCTGTTGCCGGTCTTGCGACGATTATCATATAATTT
CTGTTGAATTACGTTAAGCATGTAATAATTAACATGTAATGCATGACGTTATTTATGAGATGGGTTTTTA
TGATTAGAGTCCCGCAATTATACATTTAATACGCGATAGAAAACAAAATATAGCGCGCAAACTAGGATAA
ATTATCGCGCGCGGTGTCATCTATGTTACTAGATCGGGAATTGCCAAGCTAATTCTTGAAGATGAAAGGG
CCTCGTGATACGCCTATTTTTATAGGTTAATGTCATGATAATAATGGTTTCTTAGACGTCAGGTGGCACT
TTTCGGGGAAATGTGCGCGGAACCCCTATTTGTTTATTTTTCTAAATACATTCAAATATGTATCCGCTCA
TGAGACAATAACCCTGATAAATGCTTCAATAATGGGACCGACTCGCGCTGTCATGAGACCGGATCCTGAC
AGGATATATTGGCGGGTAAACTAAGTCGCTGTATGTGTTTGTTTGAGATCTCATGTGAGCAAAAGGCCAG
CAAAAGGCCAGGAACCGTAAAAAGGCCGCGTTGCTGGCGTTTTTCCATAGGCTCCGCCCCCCTGACGAGC
ATCACAAAAATCGACGCTCAAGTCAGAGGTGGCGAAACCCGACAGGACTATAAAGATACCAGGCGTTTCC
CCCTGGAAGCTCCCTCGTGCGCTCTCCTGTTCCGACCCTGCCGCTTACCGGATACCTGTCCGCCTTTCTC
CCTTCGGGAAGCGTGGCGCTTTCTCATAGCTCACGCTGTAGGTATCTCAGTTCGGTGTAGGTCGTTCGCT
CCAAGCTGGGCTGTGTGCACGAACCCCCCGTTCAGCCCGACCGCTGCGCCTTATCCGGTAACTATCGTCT
TGAGTCCAACCCGGTAAGACACGACTTATCGCCACTGGCAGCAGCCACTGGTAACAGGATTAGCAGAGCG
AGGTATGTAGGCGGTGCTACAGAGTTCTTGAAGTGGTGGCCTAACTACGGCTACACTAGAAGAACAGTAT
TTGGTATCTGCGCTCTGCTGAAGCCAGTTACCTTCGGAAGAAGAGTTGGTAGCTCTTGATCCGGCAAACA
AACCACCGCTGGTAGCGGTGGTTTTTTTGTTTGCAAGCAGCAGATTACGCGCAGAAAAAAAGGATCTCAA
GAAGATCCTTTGATCTTTTCTACGGGGTCTGACGCTCAGTGGAACGAAAACTCACGTTAAGGGATTTTGG
TCATGAGATTATCAAAAAGGATCTTCACCTAGATCCTTTTAAATTAAAAATGAAGTTTTAAATCAATCTA
AAGTATATATGTGTAACATTGGTCTAGTGATTATTTGCCGACTACCTTGGTGATCTCGCCTTTCACGTAG
TGGACAAATTCTTCCAACTGATCTGCGCGCGAGGCCAAGCGATCTTCTTCTTGTCCAAGATAAGCCTGTC
TAGCTTCAAGTATGACGGGCTGATACTGGGCCGGCAGGCGCTCCATTGCCCAGTCGGCAGCGACATCCTT
CGGCGCGATTTTGCCGGTTACTGCGCTGTACCAAATGCGGGACAACGTAAGCACTACATTTCGCTCATCA
CCAGCCCAGTCGGGCGGCGAGTTCCATAGCGTTAAGGTTTCATTTAGCGCCTCAAATAGATCCTGTTCAG
GAACCGGATCAAAGAGTTCCTCCGCCGCTGGACCTACCAAGGCAACGCTATGTTCTCTTGCTTTTGTCAG
CAAGATAGCCAGATCAATGTCGATCGTGGCTGGCTCGAAGATACCTGCAAGAATGTCATTGCGCTGCCAT
TCTCCAAATTGCAGTTCGCGCTTAGCTGGATAACGCCACGGAATGATGTCGTCGTGCACAACAATGGTGA
CTTCTACAGCGCGGAGAATCTCGCTCTCTCCAGGGGAAGCCGAAGTTTCCAAAAGGTCGTTGATCAAAGC
TCGCCGCGTTGTTTCATCAAGCCTTACGGTCACCGTAACCAGCAAATCAATATCACTGTGTGGCTTCAGG
CCGCCATCCACTGCGGAGCCGTACAAATGTACGGCCAGCAACGTCGGTTCGAGATGGCGCTCGATGACGC
CAACTACCTCTGATAGTTGAGTCGATACTTCGGCGATCACCGCTTCCCTCATAATGTTTAACTTTGTTTT
AGGGCGACTGCCCTGCTGCGTAACATCGTTGCTGCTCCATAACATCAAACATCGACCCACGGCGTAACGC
GCTTGCTGCTTGGATGCCCGAGGCATAGACTGTACCCCAAAAAAACAGTCATAACAAGCCATGAAAACCG
CCACTGCGCCGTTACCACCGCTGCGTTCGGTCAAGGTTCTGGACCAGTTGCGTGAGCGCATACGCTACTT
GCATTACAGCTTACGAACCGAACAGGCTTATGTCCACTGGGTTCGTGCCTTCATCCGTTTCCACGGTGTG
CGTCACCCGGCAACCTTGGGTAGCAGCGAAGTCGAGGCATTTCTGTCCTGGCTGGAACACCCCTTGTATT
ACTGTTTATGTAAGCAGACAGTTTTATTGTTCATGATGATATATTTTTATCTTGTGCAATGTAACATCAG
AGATTTTGAGACACAACGTGGCTTTGTTGAATAAATCGAACTTTTGCTGAGTTGAAGGATCAGATCACGC
ATCTTCCCGACAACGCAGACCGTTCCGTGGCAAAGCAAAAGTTCAAAATCACCAACTGGTCCACCTACAA
CAAAGCTCTCATCAACCGTGGCTCCCTCACTTTCTGGCTGGATGATGGGGCGATTCAGGCGATCCCCATC
CAACAGCCCGCCGTCGAGCGGGCTTTTTTATCCCCGGAAGCCTGTGGATAGAGGGTAGTTATCCACGTGA
AACCGCTAATGCCCCGCAAAGCCTTGATTCACGGGGCTTTCCGGCCCGCTCCAAAAACTATCCACGTGAA
ATCGCTAATCAGGGTACGTGAAATCGCTAATCGGAGTACGTGAAATCGCTAATAAGGTCACGTGAAATCG
CTAATCAAAAAGGCACGTGAGAACGCTAATAGCCCTTTCAGATCAACAGCTTGCAAACACCCCTCGCTCC
GGCAAGTAGTTACAGCAAGTAGTATGTTCAATTAGCTTTTCAATTATGAATATATATATCAATTATTGGT
CGCCCTTGGCTTGTGGACAATGCGCTACGCGCACCGGCTCCGCCCGTGGACAACCGCAAGCGGTTGCCCA
CCGTCGAGCGCCTTTGCCCACAACCCGGCGGCCGGCCGCAACAGATCGTTTTATAAATTTTTTTTTTTGA
AAAAGAAAAAGCCCGAAAGGCGGCAACCTCTCGGGCTTCTGGATTTCCGATCCCCGGAATTAGATCTTGG
CAGGATATATTGTGGTG
Features (pLannotate 1.2.2; 17 found; start..end, strand, type, name):
     71..89      -  misc_feature   MCS (fragment): pUC18/19 multiple cloning site
    161..206     +  promoter       35SPPDK promoter (fragment): hybrid promoter consisting of the cauliflower mosaic virus 35S enhancer fused to the maize C4PPDK basal promoter (Yoo et al., 2007)
    205..251     +  promoter       minimal CaMV 35S promoter: minimal 35S promoter from cauliflower mosaic virus
   1003..1019    -  promoter       dU6-3 promoter (fragment): RNA polymerase III promoter for Drosophila U6-3 snRNA (Port et al., 2014)
   1900..2148    +  terminator     HSP terminator: efficient transcription terminator from the Arabidopsis thaliana heat shock protein 18.2 gene (Nagaya et al., 2010)
   2239..2418    +  promoter       NOS promoter: nopaline synthase promoter
   2477..4096    +  CDS            LUCI_LUCCR: Experimental evidence at protein level: Swiss-Prot protein existence level 1. Produces green light with a wavelength of 544 nm. From Luciola cruciata (Japanese firefly) (Genji firefly).
   4123..4375    +  terminator     NOS terminator: nopaline synthase terminator and poly(A) signal
   4496..4583    +  promoter       AmpR promoter (fragment): bla
   4617..4641    +  misc_feature   RB T-DNA repeat: right border repeat from nopaline C58 T-DNA
   4732..5320    -  rep_origin     ori: high-copy-number ColE1/pMB1/pBR322/pUC origin of replication
   5494..6282    -  CDS            aadA: S3AD_ECOLX - Experimental evidence at protein level: Swiss-Prot protein existence level 1. Mediates bacterial resistance to the antibiotics streptomycin and spectinomycin. From Escherichia coli.
   6289..6345    -  CDS            GmR (fragment): gentamycin acetyltransferase; aacC1; confers resistance to gentamycin
   6521..6544    -  promoter       Pc promoter (fragment): intI1 (promoter lies within the coding sequence); class 1 integron promoter
   6820..6921    +  CDS            TRA2_ECOLX (fragment): Protein predicted: Swiss-Prot protein existence level 4. Required for transposition of transposon Tn903. From Escherichia coli.
   6926..7361    +  rep_origin     pSa ori: origin of replication from bacterial plasmid pSa
   7488..3       +  misc_feature   LB T-DNA repeat (across the origin): left border repeat from nopaline C58 T-DNA (truncated)
