[The description below was written by a language model from this plasmid's Addgene catalogue record and pLannotate feature annotations shown in this document.]
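Description:
pGREAT19 is a plant expression binary vector built in the GoldenBraid modular cloning system on the pDGB1_omega1 backbone. It carries two transcriptional units that together form a ratiometric dual-colour luciferase reporter. It is propagated in E. coli at high copy through a ColE1/pUC-type origin and selected with spectinomycin via the aadA gene. A pSa origin supports maintenance in Agrobacterium, but the depositor notes that this requires the helper plasmid pSOUP. The annotated left and right T-DNA border repeats flank the payload, consistent with Agrobacterium-mediated delivery into plant cells.

The first unit places E-Luc, an enhanced beetle luciferase from Pyrearinus termitilluminans, under the pG10-90 promoter, followed by the Arabidopsis HSP18.2 terminator. The E-Luc coding sequence contains a silent change that removes an internal BbsI site. The automated feature table does not annotate the E-Luc coding region itself. It detects only short 35S-derived promoter fragments, including a minimal CaMV 35S promoter, upstream of the unannotated stretch, and these presumably correspond to part of pG10-90. The second unit drives Red-F, a Luciola cruciata firefly luciferase with the S286Y red-shifting mutation, from the nopaline synthase promoter with the NOS terminator. The remaining short hits, such as the dU6-3, AmpR promoter, GmR and Pc promoter fragments, look like partial matches rather than functional parts.

Because the two luciferases emit different colours, the signal from one unit can be normalised against the other within a single construct. This fits the associated work on rapid characterisation of transcriptional regulatory elements in plants. The units were assembled through Esp3I sites that were destroyed during cloning, and the combined insert can be released with BsaI for further GoldenBraid assembly.
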