Addgene plasmid #170907: pGREAT19
Purpose: GoldenBraid Double Transcriptional Unit - pG10-90_E-Luc_AtHSP18.2t+pNOS_Red-F_NOSt
Depositing lab: Markita Landry. Depositing organization: University of California, Berkeley. Publication: A Ratiometric Dual Color Luciferase Reporter for Fast Characterization of Transcriptional Regulatory Elements in Plants. Gonzalez-Grandio E, Demirer GS, Ma W, Brady S, Landry MP. ACS Synth Biol. 2021 Sep 14. doi: 10.1021/acssynbio.1c00248. PubMed 34520169.
Backbone
  Vector backbone: pDGB1_omega1
  Backbone manufacturer: Diego Orzaez Lab
  Backbone size w/o insert (bp): 2925
  Vector type: Plant Expression, Luciferase, Synthetic Biology
Growth in bacteria
  Bacterial resistance: Spectinomycin, 50 μg/mL
  Growth temperature: 37°C
  Growth strain: DH5alpha
  Copy number: High Copy
Gene/Insert
  Gene/Insert name: E-Luc (alt name: Enhanced beetle luciferase)
  Species: Pyrearinus termitilluminans (E-Luc) and Luciola curciata (Red-F)
  Insert size (bp): 4582
  Mutation: c.375C>T silent mutation to remove BbsI site (E-Luc), p.S286Y Red mutant (RedF)
  Promoter: pG10-90
  Cloning method: Restriction Enzyme; 5′ cloning site Esp3I (destroyed during cloning); 3′ cloning site Esp3I (destroyed during cloning)
  Sequencing primers: 5′ GGGAAACGCCTGGTATCTTT; 3′ CCGATCCCCGGAATTAGATC
Terms and licenses: Academic/Nonprofit Terms; Industry Terms: Not Available to Industry
Depositor comments: Encodes both E-Luc and Red-F transcriptional units. Insert can be excised by BsaI digestion. Requires pSOUP for replication in agrobacterium . Please visit https://www.biorxiv.org/content/10.1101/2021.05.26.443018v2 to read the preprint on bioRxiv
How to cite: pGREAT19 was a gift from Markita Landry (Addgene plasmid # 170907 ; http://n2t.net/addgene:170907 ; RRID:Addgene_170907)
